>Addgene plasmid #37404 | Cre Shine | depositor full sequence | sequence record 114840 | Cre Shine sequence 6931 bps
GCGCGCGTTGACATTGATTATTGACTAGTTATTAATAGTAATCAATTACGGGGTCATTAGTTCATAGCCC
ATATATGGAGTTCCGCGTTACATAACTTACGGTAAATGGCCCGCCTGGCTGACCGCCCAACGACCCCCGC
CCATTGACGTCAATAATGACGTATGTTCCCATAGTAACGCCAATAGGGACTTTCCATTGACGTCAATGGG
TGGACTATTTACGGTAAACTGCCCACTTGGCAGTACATCAAGTGTATCATATGCCAAGTACGCCCCCTAT
TGACGTCAATGACGGTAAATGGCCCGCCTGGCATTATGCCCAGTACATGACCTTATGGGACTTTCCTACT
TGGCAGTACATCTACGTATTAGTCATCGCTATTACCATGGTGATGCGGTTTTGGCAGTACATCAATGGGC
GTGGATAGCGGTTTGACTCACGGGGATTTCCAAGTCTCCACCCCATTGACGTCAATGGGAGTTTGTTTTG
GCACCAAAATCAACGGGACTTTCCAAAATGTCGTAACAACTCCGCCCCATTGACGCAAATGGGCGGTAGG
CGTGTACGGTGGGAGGTCTATATAAGCAGAGCTCTCTGGCTAACTAGAGAACCCACTGCTTACTGGCTTA
TCGAAATTAATACGACTCACTATAGGGAGACCCAAGCTGGCTAGCGTTTAAACTTAAGCTTGGTACCGAG
CTCGGATCCACTAGTCCAGTGTGGTGGAATTCACCATGTCCAATTTACTGACCGTACACCAAAATTTGCC
TGCATTACCGGTCGATGCAACGAGTGATGAGGTTCGCAAGAACCTGATGGACATGTTCAGGGATCGCCAG
GCGTTTTCTGAGCATACCTGGAAAATGCTTCTGTCCGTTTGCCGGTCGTGGGCGGCATGGTGCAAGTTGA
ATAACCGGAAATGGTTTCCCGCAGAACCTGAAGATGTTCGCGATTATCTTCTATATCTTCAGGCGCGCGG
TCTGGCAGTAAAAACTATCCAGCAACATTTGGGCCAGCTAAACATGCTTCATCGTCGGTCCGGGCTGCCA
CGACCAAGTGACAGCAATGCTGTTTCACTGGTTATGCGGCGGATCCGAAAAGAAAACGTTGATGCCGGTG
AACGTGCAAAACAGGCTCTAGCGTTCGAACGCACTGATTTCGACCAGGTTCGTTCACTCATGGAAAATAG
CGATCGCTGCCAGGATATACGTAATCTGGCATTTCTGGGGATTGCTTATAACACCCTGTTACGTATAGCC
GAAATTGCCAGGATCAGGGTTAAAGATATCTCACGTACTGACGGTGGGAGAATGTTAATCCATATTGGCA
GAACGAAAACGCTGGTTAGCACCGCAGGTGTAGAGAAGGCACTTAGCCTGGGGGTAACTAAACTGGTCGA
GCGATGGATTTCCGTCTCTGGTGTAGCTGATGATCCGAATAACTACCTGTTTTGCCGGGTCAGAAAAAAT
GGTGTTGCCGCGCCATCTGCCACCAGCCAGCTATCAACTCGCGCCCTGGAAGGGATTTTTGAAGCAACTC
ATCGATTGATTTACGGCGCTAAGGATGACTCTGGTCAGAGATACCTGGCCTGGTCTGGACACAGTGCCCG
TGTCGGAGCCGCGCGAGATATGGCCCGCGCTGGAGTTTCAATACCGGAGATCATGCAAGCTGGTGGCTGG
ACCAATGTAAATATTGTCATGAACTATATCCGTAACCTGGATAGTGAAACAGGGGCAATGGTGCGCCTGC
TGGAAGATGGCGATGAGGGCAGAGGAAGTCTTCTAACATGCGGTGACGTGGAGGAGAATCCCGGGCCTAT
GCTGTGCTGCATAAGAAGAACCAAACCGGTGGAGAAAAATGAGGATGCAGACCAGAAGATTCTCGAGATG
GTGAGCAAGGGCGAGGAGCTGTTCACCGGGGTGGTGCCCATCCTGGTCGAGCTGGACGGCGACGTAAACG
GCCACAAGTTCAGCGTGTCCGGCGAGGGCGAGGGCGATGCCACCTACGGCAAGCTGACCCTGAAGTTCAT
CTGCACCACCGGCAAGCTGCCCGTGCCCTGGCCCACCCTCGTGACCACCCTGACCTACGGCGTGCAGTGC
TTCAGCCGCTACCCCGACCACATGAAGCAGCACGACTTCTTCAAGTCCGCCATGCCCGAAGGCTACGTCC
AGGAGCGCACCATCTTCTTCAAGGACGACGGCAACTACAAGACCCGCGCCGAGGTGAAGTTCGAGGGCGA
CACCCTGGTGAACCGCATCGAGCTGAAGGGCATCGACTTCAAGGAGGACGGCAACATCCTGGGGCACAAG
CTGGAGTACAACTACAACAGCCACAACGTCTATATCATGGCCGACAAGCAGAAGAACGGCATCAAGGTGA
ACTTCAAGATCCGCCACAACATCGAGGACGGCAGCGTGCAGCTCGCCGACCACTACCAGCAGAACACCCC
CATCGGCGACGGCCCCGTGCTGCTGCCCGACAACCACTACCTGAGCACCCAGTCCGCCCTGAGCAAAGAC
CCCAACGAGAAGCGCGATCACATGGTCCTGCTGGAGTTCGTGACCGCCGCCGGGATCACTCTCGGCATGG
ACGAGCTGTACAAGTAACTCGAGGAATTCTGCAGATATCCAGCACAGTGGCGGCCGCTCGAGTCTAGAGG
GCCCGTTTAAACCCGCTGATCAGCCTCGACTGTGCCTTCTAGTTGCCAGCCATCTGTTGTTTGCCCCTCC
CCCGTGCCTTCCTTGACCCTGGAAGGTGCCACTCCCACTGTCCTTTCCTAATAAAATGAGGAAATTGCAT
CGCATTGTCTGAGTAGGTGTCATTCTATTCTGGGGGGTGGGGTGGGGCAGGACAGCAAGGGGGAGGATTG
GGAAGACAATAGCAGGCATGCTGGGGATGCGGTGGGCTCTATGGCTTCTGAGGCGGAAAGAACCAGTGGC
GGTAATACGGTTATCCACAGAATCAGGGGATAACGCAGGAAAGAACATGTGAGCAAAAGGCCAGCAAAAG
GCCAGGAACCGTAAAAAGGCCGCGTTGCTGGCGTTTTTCCATAGGCTCCGCCCCCCTGACGAGCATCACA
AAAATCGACGCTCAAGTCAGAGGTGGCGAAACCCGACAGGACTATAAAGATACCAGGCGTTTCCCCCTGG
AAGCTCCCTCGTGCGCTCTCCTGTTCCGACCCTGCCGCTTACCGGATACCTGTCCGCCTTTCTCCCTTCG
GGAAGCGTGGCGCTTTCTCATAGCTCACGCTGTAGGTATCTCAGTTCGGTGTAGGTCGTTCGCTCCAAGC
TGGGCTGTGTGCACGAACCCCCCGTTCAGCCCGACCGCTGCGCCTTATCCGGTAACTATCGTCTTGAGTC
CAACCCGGTAAGACACGACTTATCGCCACTGGCAGCAGCCACTGGTAACAGGATTAGCAGAGCGAGGTAT
GTAGGCGGTGCTACAGAGTTCTTGAAGTGGTGGCCTAACTACGGCTACACTAGAAGGACAGTATTTGGTA
TCTGCGCTCTGCTGAAGCCAGTTACCTTCGGAAAAAGAGTTGGTAGCTCTTGATCCGGCAAACAAACCAC
CGCTGGTAGCGGTGGTTTTTTTGTTTGCAAGCAGCAGATTACGCGCAGAAAAAAAGGATCTCAAGAAGAT
CCTTTGATCTTTTCTACGGGGTCTGACGCTCAGTGGAACGAAAACTCACGTTAAGGGATTTTGGTCATGA
GATTATCAAAAAGGATCTTCACCTAGATCCTTTTAAATTAAAAATGAAGTTTTAAATCAATCTAAAGTAT
ATATGAGTAACCTGAGGCTATGGCAGGGCCTGCCGCCCCGACGTTGGCTGCGAGCCCTGGGCCTTCACCC
GAACTTGGGGGGTGGGGTGGGGAAAAGGAAGAAACGCGGGCGTATTGGCCCCAATGGGGTCTCGGTGGGG
TATCGACAGAGTGCCAGCCCTGGGACCGAACCCCGCGTTTATGAACAAACGACCCAACACCGTGCGTTTT
ATTCTGTCTTTTTATTGCCGTCATAGCGCGGGTTCCTTCCGGTATTGTCTCCTTCCGTGTTTCAGTTAGC
CTCCCCCTAGGGTGGGCGAAGAACTCCAGCATGAGATCCCCGCGCTGGAGGATCATCCAGCCGGCGTCCC
GGAAAACGATTCCGAAGCCCAACCTTTCATAGAAGGCGGCGGTGGAATCGAAATCTCGTGATGGCAGGTT
GGGCGTCGCTTGGTCGGTCATTTCGAACCCCAGAGTCCCGCTCAGAAGAACTCGTCAAGAAGGCGATAGA
AGGCGATGCGCTGCGAATCGGGAGCGGCGATACCGTAAAGCACGAGGAAGCGGTCAGCCCATTCGCCGCC
AAGCTCTTCAGCAATATCACGGGTAGCCAACGCTATGTCCTGATAGCGGTCCGCCACACCCAGCCGGCCA
CAGTCGATGAATCCAGAAAAGCGGCCATTTTCCACCATGATATTCGGCAAGCAGGCATCGCCATGGGTCA
CGACGAGATCCTCGCCGTCGGGCATGCTCGCCTTGAGCCTGGCGAACAGTTCGGCTGGCGCGAGCCCCTG
ATGCTCTTGATCATCCTGATCGACAAGACCGGCTTCCATCCGAGTACGTGCTCGCTCGATGCGATGTTTC
GCTTGGTGGTCGAATGGGCAGGTAGCCGGATCAAGCGTATGCAGCCGCCGCATTGCATCAGCCATGATGG
ATACTTTCTCGGCAGGAGCAAGGTGAGATGACAGGAGATCCTGCCCCGGCACTTCGCCCAATAGCAGCCA
GTCCCTTCCCGCTTCAGTGACAACGTCGAGCACAGCTGCGCAAGGAACGCCCGTCGTGGCCAGCCACGAT
AGCCGCGCTGCCTCGTCTTGCAGTTCATTCAGGGCACCGGACAGGTCGGTCTTGACAAAAAGAACCGGGC
GCCCCTGCGCTGACAGCCGGAACACGGCGGCATCAGAGCAGCCGATTGTCTGTTGTGCCCAGTCATAGCC
GAATAGCCTCTCCACCCAAGCGGCCGGAGAACCTGCGTGCAATCCATCTTGTTCAATCATGCGAAACGAT
CCTCATCCTGTCTCTTGATCGATCTTTGCAAAAGCCTAGGCCTCCAAAAAAGCCTCCTCACTACTTCTGG
AATAGCTCAGAGGCCGAGGCGGCCTCGGCCTCTGCATAAATAAAAAAAATTAGTCAGCCATGGGGCGGAG
AATGGGCGGAACTGGGCGGAGTTAGGGGCGGGATGGGCGGAGTTAGGGGCGGGACTATGGTTGCTGACTA
ATTGAGATGCATGCTTTGCATACTTCTGCCTGCTGGGGAGCCTGGGGACTTTCCACACCTGGTTGCTGAC
TAATTGAGATGCATGCTTTGCATACTTCTGCCTGCTGGGGAGCCTGGGGACTTTCCACACCCTAACTGAC
ACACATTCCACAGCTGGTTCTTTCCGCCTCAGGACTCTTCCTTTTTCAATAAATCAATCTAAAGTATATA
TGAGTAAACTTGGTCTGACAGTTACCAATGCTTAATCAGTGAGGCACCTATCTCAGCGATCTGTCTATTT
CGTTCATCCATAGTTGCCTGACTCCCCGTCGTGTAGATAACTACGATACGGGAGGGCTTACCATCTGGCC
CCAGTGCTGCAATGATACCGCGAGACCCACGCTCACCGGCTCCAGATTTATCAGCAATAAACCAGCCAGC
CGGAAGGGCCGAGCGCAGAAGTGGTCCTGCAACTTTATCCGCCTCCATCCAGTCTATTAATTGTTGCCGG
GAAGCTAGAGTAAGTAGTTCGCCAGTTAATAGTTTGCGCAACGTTGTTGCCATTGCTACAGGCATCGTGG
TGTCACGCTCGTCGTTTGGTATGGCTTCATTCAGCTCCGGTTCCCAACGATCAAGGCGAGTTACATGATC
CCCCATGTTGTGCAAAAAAGCGGTTAGCTCCTTCGGTCCTCCGATCGTTGTCAGAAGTAAGTTGGCCGCA
GTGTTATCACTCATGGTTATGGCAGCACTGCATAATTCTCTTACTGTCATGCCATCCGTAAGATGCTTTT
CTGTGACTGGTGAGTACTCAACCAAGTCATTCTGAGAATAGTGTATGCGGCGACCGAGTTGCTCTTGCCC
GGCGTCAATACGGGATAATACCGCGCCACATAGCAGAACTTTAAAAGTGCTCATCATTGGAAAACGTTCT
TCGGGGCGAAAACTCTCAAGGATCTTACCGCTGTTGAGATCCAGTTCGATGTAACCCACTCGTGCACCCA
ACTGATCTTCAGCATCTTTTACTTTCACCAGCGTTTCTGGGTGAGCAAAAACAGGAAGGCAAAATGCCGC
AAAAAAGGGAATAAGGGCGACACGGAAATGTTGAATACTCATACTCTTCCTTTTTCAATATTATTGAAGC
ATTTATCAGGGTTATTGTCTCATGAGCGGATACATATTTGAATGTATTTAGAAAAATAAACAAATAGGGG
TTCCGCGCACATTTCCCCGAAAAGTGCCACCTG
[124 nt withheld, positions 6474-6597]
C
[91 nt withheld, positions 6599-6689]
A
[49 nt withheld, positions 6691-6739]
CCTTTGACGTTGGAGTCCACGTTCTTT
[37 nt withheld, positions 6767-6803]
ACCCTATCTCGGTCTATTCTTTTGATTTATAAGGGATTTTGCCGATTTCGGCCTATTGGTTAAAAAATGA
GCTGATTTAACAAAAATTTAACGCGAATTTTAACAAAATATTAACGCTTACAATTTAC
Features (pLannotate 1.2.2; 19 found; start..end, strand, type, name):
     10..389     +  enhancer       CMV enhancer: human cytomegalovirus immediate early enhancer
    390..593     +  promoter       CMV promoter: human cytomegalovirus (CMV) immediate early promoter
    589..622     +  LTR            5' LTR (truncated) (fragment): truncated 5' long terminal repeat (LTR) from HIV-1
    638..656     +  promoter       T7 promoter: promoter for bacteriophage T7 RNA polymerase
    736..1764    +  CDS            cre: RECR_BPP1 - Experimental evidence at protein level: Swiss-Prot protein existence level 1. Catalyzes site-specific recombination between two 34-base- pair LOXP sites. Its role is to maintain the phage genome as a monomeric unit-copy plasmid in the lysogenic state. From Escherichia phage P1 (Bacteriophage P1).
   1819..1881    +  CDS            gap43 (fragment): NEUM_XENLA - Experimental evidence at transcript level: Swiss-Prot protein existence level 2. This protein is associated with nerve growth. It is a major component of the motile 'growth cones' that form the tips of elongating axons. Plays a role in axonal and dendritic filopodia induction (By similarity). From Xenopus laevis (African clawed frog).
   1888..2607    +  CDS            EGFP: the original enhanced GFP (Yang et al., 1996) mammalian codon-optimized
   2690..2914    +  polyA_signal   bGH poly(A) signal: bovine growth hormone polyadenylation signal
   2918..2936    +  promoter       SV40 promoter (fragment): SV40 enhancer and early promoter
   3046..3634    -  rep_origin     ori: high-copy-number ColE1/pMB1/pBR322/pUC origin of replication
   3856..3872    +  polyA_signal   bGH poly(A) signal (fragment): bovine growth hormone polyadenylation signal
   3963..4010    -  polyA_signal   HSV TK poly(A) signal: herpes simplex virus thymidine kinase polyadenylation signal (Cole and Stacy, 1985)
   4069..4221    -  CDS            ble (fragment): BLE_KLEPN - Experimental evidence at protein level: Swiss-Prot protein existence level 1. Binding protein with a strong affinity to the bleomycin family of antibiotics. Binds to CL990; an antimitotic-antibiotic compound. From Klebsiella pneumoniae.
   4242..5030    -  CDS            NeoR/KanR: aminoglycoside phosphotransferase confers resistance to neomycin, kanamycin, and G418 (Geneticin®)
   5065..5422    -  promoter       SV40 promoter: SV40 enhancer and early promoter
   5424..5441    -  promoter       AmpR promoter (fragment): bla
   5482..6342    -  CDS            AmpR: β-lactamase; bla; confers resistance to ampicillin, carbenicillin, and related antibiotics
   6343..6447    -  promoter       AmpR promoter: bla
   6474..6902    +  rep_origin     f1 ori (sequence partly withheld): f1 bacteriophage origin of replication; arrow indicates direction of (+) strand synthesis
