[The description below was written by a language model from this plasmid's Addgene catalogue record and pLannotate feature annotations shown in this document.]
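Description:
Cre Shine is a mammalian expression plasmid of about 6.9 kb, catalogued as built on a pcDNA3.1 backbone, that co-expresses Cre recombinase and a fluorescent marker from one open reading frame. It is propagated in E. coli through a high-copy ColE1/pUC-type origin with ampicillin selection (β-lactamase under its own promoter). It also carries an f1 phage origin for single-stranded DNA production. For stable selection in mammalian cells, an SV40 enhancer/early promoter drives a neomycin/kanamycin phosphotransferase gene conferring G418 resistance, followed by an HSV TK polyadenylation signal. The automated annotation also flags a few short fragments (a bleomycin-resistance remnant, a small HIV-1 LTR-like match, and partial SV40 and bGH elements). These appear to be backbone remnants or incidental matches rather than functional parts.

The roughly 1.9 kb payload sits downstream of the CMV immediate-early enhancer and promoter, with a T7 promoter between the CMV promoter and the coding region, and ends at a bovine growth hormone polyadenylation signal. The annotated reading frame consists of bacteriophage P1 Cre, a short gap, a small N-terminal fragment of GAP43, and then EGFP. According to the catalogue description, a 2A peptide separates the two halves, presumably in the unannotated gap after Cre, so that translation yields two separate proteins. One is a nuclear-targeted Cre and the other a membrane-targeted GFP, the GAP43 fragment being the kind of motif commonly used to anchor proteins to the membrane. The nuclear localisation signal is not annotated separately. The design lets cells receiving Cre be recognised by membrane fluorescence, which is useful for marking transfected cells in experiments involving recombination of loxP-flanked sequences.
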