Addgene plasmid #37404: Cre Shine
Purpose: This is a 2A peptide construct that produces two different proteins from a single open reading frame, a nuclear targeted Cre recombinase, and a membrane targeted GFP.
Depositing lab: Thomas Hughes.
Backbone
  Vector backbone: pcDNA3.1
  Backbone manufacturer: Invitrogene
  Backbone size w/o insert (bp): 5060
  Total vector size (bp): 6931
  Vector type: Mammalian Expression, Cre/Lox
  Selectable markers: Neomycin (select with G418)
Growth in bacteria
  Bacterial resistance: Ampicillin, 100 μg/mL
  Growth temperature: 37°C
  Growth strain: DH5alpha
  Copy number: Unknown
Gene/Insert
  Gene/Insert name: Cre Shine
  Insert size (bp): 1871
  Promoter: CMV
  Tag / fusion protein: eGFP (C terminal on insert)
  Cloning method: Restriction Enzyme; 5′ cloning site T7 (unknown if destroyed); 3′ cloning site SV40 Enh (unknown if destroyed)
  Sequencing primers: 5′ T7; 3′ AMP
Terms and licenses: Academic/Nonprofit Terms; Industry Terms: Not Available to Industry
How to cite: Cre Shine was a gift from Thomas Hughes (Addgene plasmid # 37404 ; http://n2t.net/addgene:37404 ; RRID:Addgene_37404)
