>Addgene plasmid #37404 | Cre Shine | addgene partial sequence | sequence record 50407 | CMV-F 5'-CGCAAATGGGCGGTAGGCGTG-3'
AGCAGAGCTCTCTGGCTAACTAGAGAACCCACTGCTTACTGGCTTATCGAAATTAATACGACTCACTATA
GGGAGACCCAAGCTGGCTAGCGTTTAAACTTAAGCTTGGTACCGAGCTCGGATCCACTAGTCCAGTGTGG
TGGAATTCACCATGTCCAATTTACTGACCGTACACCAAAATTTGCCTGCATTACCGGTCGATGCAACGAG
TGATGAGGTTCGCAAGAACCTGATGGACATGTTCAGGGATCGCCAGGCGTTTTCTGAGCATACCTGGAAA
ATGCTTCTGTCCGTTTGCCGGTCGTGGGCGGCATGGTGCAAGTTGAATAACCGGAAATGGTTTCCCGCAG
AACCTGAAGATGTTCGCGATTATCTTCTATATCTTCAGGCGCGCGGTCTGGCAGTAAAAACTATCCAGCA
ACATTTGGGCCAGCTAAACATGCTTCATCGTCGGTCCGGGCTGCCACGACCAAGTGACAGCAATGCTGTT
TCACTGGTTATGCGGCGGATCCGAAAAGAAAACGTTGATGCCGGTGAACGTGCAAAACAGGCTCTAGCGT
TCGAACGCACTGATTTCGACCAGGTTCGTTCACTCATGGAAAATAGCGATCGCTGCCAGGATATACGTAA
TCTGGCATTTCTGGGGATTGCTTATAACACCCTGTTACGTATAGCCGAAATTGCCAGGATCAGGGTTAAA
GATATCTCACGTACTGACGGTGGGAGAATGTTAATCCATATTGGCAGAACGAAAACGCTGGTTAGCACCG
CAGGTGTAGAGAAGGCACTTAGCCTGGGGGTAACTAAACTGGTCGAGCGATGGATTTCCGTCTCTGGTGT
AGCTGATGATCCGAATAACTAC
