>Addgene plasmid #37404 | Cre Shine | addgene partial sequence | sequence record 50624 | BGH-rev 5'-TAGAAGGCACAGTCGAGG-3'
CAACTCGATCCATGCCGAGAGTGATCCCGGCGGCGGTCACGAACTCCAGCAGGACCATGTGATCGCGCTT
CTCGTTGGGGTCTTTGCTCAGGGCGGACTGGGTGCTCAGGTAGTGGTTGTCGGGCAGCAGCACGGGGCCG
TCGCCGATGGGGGTGTTCTGCTGGTAGTGGTCGGCGAGCTGCACGCTGCCGTCCTCGATGTTGTGGCNNA
TCTTGAAGTTCACCTTGATGCCGTTCTTCTGCTTGTCGGCCATGATATAGACGTTGTGGCTGTTGTAGTT
GTACTCCAGCTTGTGCCCCAGGATGTTGCCGTCCTCCTTGAAGTCGATGCCCTTCAGCTCGATGCGGTTC
ACCAGGGTGTCGCCCTCGAACTTCACCTCGGCGCGGGTCTTGTAGTTGCCGTCGTCCTTGAAGAAGATGG
TGCGCTCCTGGACGTAGCCTTCGGGCATGGCGGACTTGAAGAAGTCGTGCTGCTTCATGTGGTCGGGGTA
GCGGCTGAAGCACTGCACGCCGTAGGTCAGGGTGGTCACGAGGGTGGGCCAGGGCACGGGCAGCTTGCCG
GTGGTGCAGATGAACTTCAGGGTCAGCTTGCCGTAGGTGGCATCGCCCTCGCCCTCGCCGGACACGCTGA
ACTTGTGGCCGTTTACGTCGCCGTCCAGCTCGACCAGGATGGGCACCACCCCGGTGAACAGCTCCTCGCC
CTTGCTCACCATCTCGAGAATCTTCTGGTCTGCATCCTCATTTT
